>Addgene plasmid #47678 | pNCMV 16E6no* delPDZ | depositor partial sequence | sequence record 68093 | Tag and gene
ATGGACTACAAGGATGACGATGACAAGCTCGATGGAGGATACCCATACGATGTTCCAGATTACGCTGATT
CGACTGGAATGTTTCAGGACCCACAGGAGCGACCCAGAAAGTTACCACAGTTATGCACAGAGCTGCAAAC
AACTATACATGATATAATATTAGAATGTGTGTACTGCAAGCAACAGTTACTGCGACGCGAGCTATATGAC
TTTGCTTTTCGGGATTTATGCATAGTATATAGAGATGGGAATCCATATGCTGTATGTGATAAATGTTTAA
AGTTTTATTCTAAAATTAGTGAGTATAGACATTATTGTTATAGTTTGTATGGAACAACATTAGAACAGCA
ATACAACAAACCGTTGTGTGATTTGTTAATTAGGTGTATTAACTGTCAAAAGCCACTGTGTCCTGAAGAA
AAGCAAAGACATCTGGACAAAAAGCAAAGATTCCATAATATAAGGGGTCGGTGGACCGGTCGATGTATGT
CTTGTTGCAGATCATCAAGAACTTAAAAGCTATCGGATCCGTCGAGGAATTCACTCCTCAGGTGCAGGCT
GCCTATCAGAAGGTGGTGGCTGGTGTGGCCAATGCCCTGGCTCACAAATACCACTGAGATCTTTTTCCCT
CTGCCAAAAATTATGGGGACATCATGAAGCCCCTTGAGCATCTGACTTCTGGCTAATAAAGGAAATTTAT
TTTCATTGCAATAGTGTGTTGGAATTTTTTGTGTCTCTCACTCGGAAAGACATATGGGAGGGCAAATCCT
TTTATAACATCAGAATGAGTATTTGGTTTAGAGTTTGGCAACATATGTCCATATGCTGAGCTGCCATCAA
GGATGTTAGGCTTAGAAAACGTCATCACTTATATGGAAGCCAGCCCCCGGCTGAGCGTTTCGTTATCCAT
AGAAAAGTCTTGACTTGAGATAGAACTCTTTGGTAGATCTCTTGC
