>Addgene plasmid #47678 | pNCMV 16E6no* delPDZ | addgene partial sequence | sequence record 70050 | Bglob-intron-F 5'-ctggtcatcatcctgccttt-3'
AATGATATACACTGTTTGAGATGAGGATAAAATACTCTGAGTCCAAACCGGGCCCCTCTGCTAACCATGT
TCATGCCTTCTTCTCTTTCCTACAGCTCCTGGGCAACGTGCTGGTTGTTGTGCTGTCTCATCATTTTGGC
AAAGAATTCCTCGACGGATCTATGGACTACAAGGATGACGATGACAAGCTCGATGGAGGATACCCATACG
ATGTTCCAGATTACGCTGATTCGACTGGAATGTTTCAGGACCCACAGGAGCGACCCAGAAAGTTACCACA
GTTATGCACAGAGCTGCAAACAACTATACATGATATAATATTAGAATGTGTGTACTGCAAGCAACAGTTA
CTGCGACGCGAGCTATATGACTTTGCTTTTCGGGATTTATGCATAGTATATAGAGATGGGAATCCATATG
CTGTATGTGATAAATGTTTAAAGTTTTATTCTAAAATTAGTGAGTATAGACATTATTGTTATAGTTTGTA
TGGAACAACATTAGAACAGCAATACAACAAACCGTTGTGTGATTTGTTAATTAGGTGTATTAACTGTCAA
AAGCCACTGTGTCCTGAAGAAAAGCAAAGACATCTGGACAAAAAGCAAAGATTCCATAATATAAGGGGTC
GGTGGACCGGTCGATGTATGTCTTGTTGCAGATCATCAAGAACTTAAAAGCTATCGGATCCGTCGAGGAA
TTCACTCCTCAGGTGCAGGCTGCCTATCAGAAGGTGGTGGCTGGTGTGGCCAATGCCCTGGCTCACAAAT
ACCACTGAGATCTTTTTCCCTCTGCCAAAAATTATGGGGACATCATGAAGCCCCTTGAGCATCTGACTTC
TGGCTAATAAAGGAAATTTATTTTCATTGCAATAGTGTGTTGGAATTTTTTGTGTCTCTCACTCGGAAGG
ACATATGGGAGGGCAAATCATTTAAAACATCAGAATGAGTATTTGGTTTAGAGTTTGGCAACATATGCCC
ATATGCTGGCTGCCATGAACAAAGGTTGGCTATAAAGAGGTCATCAGTATATGAAACAGCCCCCTGCTGT
CCATTCCTTATTCCATAGAAAAGCCTTGACTTGAGGTTAGATTTTTTTTAAATTTTGTTTTGGGGTATTT
TTTTCTTTAACATCCCTAAAATTTTCCTTAC
