[The description below was written by a language model from this plasmid's Addgene catalogue record.]
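Description:
pNCMV 16E6no* delPDZ is a mammalian expression plasmid of about 7 kb, built on the pNCMV backbone, that expresses a mutant form of the human papillomavirus type 16 E6 oncoprotein. It is maintained in E. coli as a high-copy plasmid under ampicillin selection. It also carries a neomycin resistance marker, so transfected mammalian cells can be selected with G418. No feature table accompanies the record, so details such as the origin of replication and polyadenylation signals are not stated.

The roughly 435 bp E6 insert was cloned into an EcoRV site that was destroyed in the process. It is transcribed from the CMV promoter, and the backbone supplies N-terminal FLAG and HA epitope tags, which allow detection and immunoprecipitation of the protein. Three changes are recorded in the coding sequence. The first seven amino acids are removed. The last six are deleted, which eliminates the C-terminal PDZ-binding motif through which high-risk E6 proteins engage cellular PDZ-domain proteins. The third change is a V42L substitution. According to the depositor, V42L blocks the internal splicing event that normally gives rise to truncated E6* products, so only full-length, unspliced ("no*") E6 is made. The depositor comment refers to "18E6" at this point, whereas all other fields describe HPV16 E6, so this is probably a slip.

The construct serves as a PDZ-binding-deficient E6 for testing which E6 activities depend on that motif. The associated study examined activation of cap-dependent translation by mucosal HPV E6 proteins.
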