Addgene plasmid #47678: pNCMV 16E6no* delPDZ
Purpose: PDZ-binding motif is deleted
Depositing lab: Karl Munger. Depositing organization: Brigham and Women's Hospital. Publication: Activation of cap dependent translation by mucosal Human Papillomavirus E6 proteins is dependent on the integrity of the LXXLL binding motif. Spangle J, Ghosh-Choudhury N, Munger K. J Virol. 2012 May 2. 10.1128/JVI.00487-12 PubMed 22553330.
Backbone
  Vector backbone: pNCMV
  Backbone size w/o insert (bp): 6550
  Total vector size (bp): 7000
  Vector type: Mammalian Expression
  Selectable markers: Neomycin (select with G418)
Growth in bacteria
  Bacterial resistance: Ampicillin, 100 μg/mL
  Growth temperature: 37°C
  Growth strain: DH5alpha
  Copy number: High Copy
Gene/Insert
  Gene/Insert name: HPV 16 E6no* (alt name: HPV 16E6)
  Species: H. sapiens (human); HPV
  Insert size (bp): 435
  Mutation: del first 7aa and last 6aa, V42L*
  GenBank ID: NC_001526
  Entrez Gene: E6 (a.k.a. HpV16gp1)
  Promoter: CMV
  Tag / fusion protein: FLAG (N terminal on backbone); HA (N terminal on backbone)
  Cloning method: Restriction Enzyme; 5′ cloning site EcoRV (destroyed during cloning); 3′ cloning site EcoRV (destroyed during cloning)
  Sequencing primers: 5′ CMV bam neo 5'; 3′ CMV bam neo 3'
Terms and licenses: Academic/Nonprofit Terms; Industry Terms: Not Available to Industry
Depositor comments: *The V42L mutation prevents the internal splicing of the DNA so only the "no *" (unspliced form) of 18E6 is produced.
How to cite: pNCMV 16E6no* delPDZ was a gift from Karl Munger (Addgene plasmid # 47678 ; http://n2t.net/addgene:47678 ; RRID:Addgene_47678)
